>Addgene plasmid #175779 | pAC150-RFP-EGFP-LGALS3 R186S | addgene full sequence | sequence record 346520 | Addgene NGS Result
CTTTAGGCTGAAAGAGAGATTTAGAATGACAGTCTAGTGGGAGCTCACGGGGACAGCCCCCCCCCAAAGC
CCCCAGGGATGTAATTACGTCCCTCCCCCGCTAGGGGGCAGCAGCGAGCCGCCCGGGGCTCCGCTCCGGT
CCGGCGCTCCCCCCGCATCCCCGAGCCGGCAGCGTGCGGGGACAGCCCGGGCACGGGGAAGGTGGCACGG
GATCGCTTTCCTCTGAACGCTTCTCGCTGCTCTTTGAGCCTGCAGACACCTGGGGGGATACGGGGAAAAA
GCTTTAGGCTGAAAGAGAGATTTAGAATGACAGAACTCGATTTCATTGCAGACTGGCCGGCCACTAGTAC
GCGCCGGCTCGACATACTAGTTAAAAGTTTTGTTACTTTATAGAAGAAATTTTGAGTTTTTGTTTTTTTT
TAATAAATAAATAAACATAAATAAATTGTTTGTTGAATTTATTATTAGTATGTAAGTGTAAATATAATAA
AACTTAATATCTATTCAAATTAATAAATAAACCTCGATATACAGACCGATAAAACACATGCGTCAATTTT
ACGCATGATTATCTTTAACGTACGTCACAATATGATTATCTTTCTAGGGTTAAAAGGGCGAATTCGCGGC
CGCTAAATTCAATTCGCCCTATAGTGAGTCGTATTACAATTCACTGGCCGTCGTTTTACAACGTCGTGAC
TGGGAAAACCCTGGCGTTACCCAACTTAATCGCCTTGCAGCACATCCCCCTTTCGCCAGCTGGCGTAATA
GCGAAGAGGCCCGCACCGATCGCCCTTCCCAACAGTTGCGCAGCCTATACGTACGGCAGTTTAAGGTTTA
CACCTATAAAAGAGAGAGCCGTTATCGTCTGTTTGTGGATGTACAGAGTGATATTATTGACACGCCGGGG
CGACGGATGGTGATCCCCCTGGCCAGTGCACGTCTGCTGTCAGATAAAGTCTCCCGTGAACTTTACCCGG
TGGTGCATATCGGGGATGAAAGCTGGCGCATGATGACCACCGATATGGCCAGTGTGCCGGTCTCCGTTAT
CGGGGAAGAAGTGGCTGATCTCAGCCACCGCGAAAATGACATCAAAAACGCCATTAACCTGATGTTCTGG
GGAATATAAATGTCAGGCATGAGATTATCAAAAAGGATCTTCACCTAGATCCTTTTCACGTAGAAAGCCA
GTCCGCAGAAACGGTGCTGACCCCGGATGAATGTCAGCTACTGGGCTATCTGGACAAGGGAAAACGCAAG
CGCAAAGAGAAAGCAGGTAGCTTGCAGTGGGCTTACATGGCGATAGCTAGACTGGGCGGTTTTATGGACA
GCAAGCGAACCGGAATTGCCAGCTGGGGCGCCCTCTGGTAAGGTTGGGAAGCCCTGCAAAGTAAACTGGA
TGGCTTTCTTGCCGCCAAGGATCTGATGGCGCAGGGGATCAAGCTCTGATCAAGAGACAGGATGAGGATC
GTTTCGCATGATTGAACAAGATGGATTGCACGCAGGTTCTCCGGCCGCTTGGGTGGAGAGGCTATTCGGC
TATGACTGGGCACAACAGACAATCGGCTGCTCTGATGCCGCCGTGTTCCGGCTGTCAGCGCAGGGGCGCC
CGGTTCTTTTTGTCAAGACCGACCTGTCCGGTGCCCTGAATGAACTGCAAGACGAGGCAGCGCGGCTATC
GTGGCTGGCCACGACGGGCGTTCCTTGCGCAGCTGTGCTCGACGTTGTCACTGAAGCGGGAAGGGACTGG
CTGCTATTGGGCGAAGTGCCGGGGCAGGATCTCCTGTCATCTCACCTTGCTCCTGCCGAGAAAGTATCCA
TCATGGCTGATGCAATGCGGCGGCTGCATACGCTTGATCCGGCTACCTGCCCATTCGACCACCAAGCGAA
ACATCGCATCGAGCGAGCACGTACTCGGATGGAAGCCGGTCTTGTCGATCAGGATGATCTGGACGAAGAG
CATCAGGGGCTCGCGCCAGCCGAACTGTTCGCCAGGCTCAAGGCGAGCATGCCCGACGGCGAGGATCTCG
TCGTGACCCATGGCGATGCCTGCTTGCCGAATATCATGGTGGAAAATGGCCGCTTTTCTGGATTCATCGA
CTGTGGCCGGCTGGGTGTGGCGGACCGCTATCAGGACATAGCGTTGGCTACCCGTGATATTGCTGAAGAG
CTTGGCGGCGAATGGGCTGACCGCTTCCTCGTGCTTTACGGTATCGCCGCTCCCGATTCGCAGCGCATCG
CCTTCTATCGCCTTCTTGACGAGTTCTTCTGAATTATTAACGCTTACAATTTCCTGATGCGGTATTTTCT
CCTTACGCATCTGTGCGGTATTTCACACCGCATCAGGTGGCACTTTTCGGGGAAATGTGCGCGGAACCCC
TATTTGTTTATTTTTCTAAATACATTCAAATATGTATCCGCTCATGAGATTATCAAAAAGGATCTTCACC
TAGATCCTTTTAAATTAAAAATGAAGTTTTAAATCAATCTAAAGTATATATGAGTAAACTTGGTCTGACA
GTTACCAATGCTTAATCAGTGAGGCACCTATCTCAGCGATCTGTCTATTTCGTTCATCCATAGTTGCCTG
ACTCCCCGTCGTGTAGATAACTACGATACGGGAGGGCTTACCATCTGGCCCCAGTGCTGCAATGATACCG
CGAGACCCACGCTCACCGGCTCCAGATTTATCAGCAATAAACCAGCCAGCCGGAAGGGCCGAGCGCAGAA
GTGGTCCTGCAACTTTATCCGCCTCCATCCAGTCTATTAATTGTTGCCGGGAAGCTAGAGTAAGTAGTTC
GCCAGTTAATAGTTTGCGCAACGTTGTTGCCATTGCTACAGGCATCGTGGTGTCACGCTCGTCGTTTGGT
ATGGCTTCATTCAGCTCCGGTTCCCAACGATCAAGGCGAGTTACATGATCCCCCATGTTGTGCAAAAAAG
CGGTTAGCTCCTTCGGTCCTCCGATCGTTGTCAGAAGTAAGTTGGCCGCAGTGTTATCACTCATGGTTAT
GGCAGCACTGCATAATTCTCTTACTGTCATGCCATCCGTAAGATGCTTTTCTGTGACTGGTGAGTACTCA
ACCAAGTCATTCTGAGAATAGTGTATGCGGCGACCGAGTTGCTCTTGCCCGGCGTCAATACGGGATAATA
CCGCGCCACATAGCAGAACTTTAAAAGTGCTCATCATTGGAAAACGTTCTTCGGGGCGAAAACTCTCAAG
GATCTTACCGCTGTTGAGATCCAGTTCGATGTAACCCACTCGTGCACCCAACTGATCTTCAGCATCTTTT
ACTTTCACCAGCGTTTCTGGGTGAGCAAAAACAGGAAGGCAAAATGCCGCAAAAAAGGGAATAAGGGCGA
CACGGAAATGTTGAATACTCATACTCTTCCTTTTTCAATATTATTGAAGCATTTATCAGGGTTATTGTCT
CATGACCAAAATCCCTTAACGTGAGTTTTCGTTCCACTGAGCGTCAGACCCCGTAGAAAAGATCAAAGGA
TCTTCTTGAGATCCTTTTTTTCTGCGCGTAATCTGCTGCTTGCAAACAAAAAAACCACCGCTACCAGCGG
TGGTTTGTTTGCCGGATCAAGAGCTACCAACTCTTTTTCCGAAGGTAACTGGCTTCAGCAGAGCGCAGAT
ACCAAATACTGTTCTTCTAGTGTAGCCGTAGTTAGGCCACCACTTCAAGAACTCTGTAGCACCGCCTACA
TACCTCGCTCTGCTAATCCTGTTACCAGTGGCTGCTGCCAGTGGCGATAAGTCGTGTCTTACCGGGTTGG
ACTCAAGACGATAGTTACCGGATAAGGCGCAGCGGTCGGGCTGAACGGGGGGTTCGTGCACACAGCCCAG
CTTGGAGCGAACGACCTACACCGAACTGAGATACCTACAGCGTGAGCTATGAGAAAGCGCCACGCTTCCC
GAAGGGAGAAAGGCGGACAGGTATCCGGTAAGCGGCAGGGTCGGAACAGGAGAGCGCACGAGGGAGCTTC
CAGGGGGAAACGCCTGGTATCTTTATAGTCCTGTCGGGTTTCGCCACCTCTGACTTGAGCGTCGATTTTT
GTGATGCTCGTCAGGGGGGCGGAGCCTATGGAAAAACGCCAGCAACGCGGCCTTTTTACGGTTCCTGGCC
TTTTGCTGGCCTTTTGCTCACATGTTCTTTCCTGCGTTATCCCCTGATTCTGTGGATAACCGTATTACCG
CCTTTGAGTGAGCTGATACCGCTCGCCGCAGCCGAACGACCGAGCGCAGCGAGTCAGTGAGCGAGGAAGC
GGAAGAGCGCCCAATACGCAAACCGCCTCTCCCCGCGCGTTGGCCGATTCATTAATGCAGCTGGCACGAC
AGGTTTCCCGACTGGAAAGCGGGCAGTGAGCGCAACGCAATTAATGTGAGTTAGCTCACTCATTAGGCAC
CCCAGGCTTTACACTTTATGCTTCCGGCTCGTATGTTGTGTGGAATTGTGAGCGGATAACAATTTCACAC
AGGAAACAGCTATGACCATGATTACGCCAAGCTCAGAATTAACCCTCACTAAAGGGACTAGTCCTGCAGG
TTTAAACGAATTCGCCCTTTTAACCCTAGAAAGATAGTCTGCGTAAAATTGACGCATGCATTCTTGAAAT
ATTGCTCTCTCTTTCTAAATAGCGCGAATCCGTCGCTGTGCATTTAGGACATCTCAGTCGCCGCTTGGAG
CTCCCGTGAGGCGTGCTTGTCAATGCGGTAAGTGTCACTGATTTTGAACTATAACGACCGCGTGAGTCAA
AATGACGCATGATTATCTTTTACGTGACTTTTAAGATTTAACTCATACGATAATTATATTGTTATTTCAT
GTTCTACTTACGTGATAACTTATTATATATATATTTTCTTGTTATAGATATCAACTAGAATGCTAGACCT
TTCGTCTTCAAGAATTCCGATCATATTCAATAACCCTTAATATAACTTCGTATAATGTATGCTATACGAA
GTTATTAGGTCTGAAGAGGAGTTTACGTCCAGCCAAGCTTAGGATCCCGGGTACCGATGGCCGGGCCTCG
AGGAGCTTGGCCCATTGCATACGTTGTATCCATATCATAATATGTACATTTATATTGGCTCATGTCCAAC
ATTACCGCCATGTTGACATTGATTATTGACTAGTTATTAATAGTAATCAATTACGGGGTCATTAGTTCAT
AGCCCATATATGGAGTTCCGCGTTACATAACTTACGGTAAATGGCCCGCCTGGCTGACCGCCCAACGACC
CCCGCCCATTGACGTCAATAATGACGTATGTTCCCATAGTAACGCCAATAGGGACTTTCCATTGACGTCA
ATGGGTGGAGTATTTACGGTAAACTGCCCACTTGGCAGTACATCAAGTGTATCATATGCCAAGTACGCCC
CCTATTGACGTCAATGACGGTAAATGGCCCGCCTGGCATTATGCCCAGTACATGACCTTATGGGACTTTC
CTACTTGGCAGTACATCTACGTATTAGTCATCGCTATTACCATGGTGATGCGGTTTTGGCAGTACATCAA
TGGGCGTGGATAGCGGTTTGACTCACGGGGATTTCCAAGTCTCCACCCCATTGACGTCAATGGGAGTTTG
TTTTGGCACCAAAATCAACGGGACTTTCCAAAATGTCGTAACAACTCCGCCCCATTGACGCAAATGGGCG
GTAGGCGTGTACGGTGGGAGGTCTATATAAGCAGAGCTCGTTTAGTGAACCGTCAGATCGCCTGGAGACG
CCATCCACGCTGTTTTGACCTCCATAGAAGACACCGGGACCGATCCAGCCTCCCCGGCTAGCCGCCGCCA
CCATGAAAAAGCCTGAACTCACCGCGACGTCTGTCGAGAAGTTTCTGATCGAAAAGTTCGACAGCGTCTC
CGACCTGATGCAGCTCTCGGAGGGCGAAGAATCTCGTGCTTTCAGCTTCGATGTAGGAGGGCGTGGATAT
GTCCTGCGGGTAAATAGCTGCGCCGATGGTTTCTACAAAGATCGTTATGTTTATCGGCACTTTGCATCGG
CCGCGCTCCCGATTCCGGAAGTGCTTGACATTGGGGAATTCAGCGAGAGCCTGACCTATTGCATCTCCCG
CCGTGCACAGGGTGTCACGTTGCAAGACCTGCCTGAAACCGAACTGCCCGCTGTTCTGCAGCCGGTCGCG
GAGGCCATGGATGCGATCGCTGCGGCCGATCTTAGCCAGACGAGCGGGTTCGGCCCATTCGGACCGCAAG
GAATCGGTCAATACACTACATGGCGTGATTTCATATGCGCGATTGCTGATCCCCATGTGTATCACTGGCA
AACTGTGATGGACGACACCGTCAGTGCGTCCGTCGCGCAGGCTCTCGATGAGCTGATGCTTTGGGCCGAG
GACTGCCCCGAAGTCCGGCACCTCGTGCACGCGGATTTCGGCTCCAACAATGTCCTGACGGACAATGGCC
GCATAACAGCGGTCATTGACTGGAGCGAGGCGATGTTCGGGGATTCCCAATACGAGGTCGCCAACATCTT
CTTCTGGAGGCCGTGGTTGGCTTGTATGGAGCAGCAGACGCGCTACTTCGAGCGGAGGCATCCGGAGCTT
GCAGGATCGCCGCGGCTCCGGGCGTATATGCTCCGCATTGGTCTTGACCAACTCTATCAGAGCTTGGTTG
ACGGCAATTTCGATGATGCAGCTTGGGCGCAGGGTCGATGCGACGCAATCGTCCGATCCGGAGCCGGGAC
TGTCGGGCGTACACAAATCGCCCGCAGAAGCGCGGCCGTCTGGACCGATGGCTGTGTAGAAGTCGCGTCT
GCGTTCGACCAGGCTGCGCGTTCTCGCGGCCATAGCAACCGACGTACGGCGTTGCGCCCTCGCCGGCAGC
AAGAAGCCACGGAAGTCCGCCCGGAGCAGAAAATGCCCACGCTACTGCGGGTTTATATAGACGGTCCCCA
CGGGATGGGGAAAACCACCACCACGCAACTGCTGGTGGCCCTGGGTTCGCGCGACGATATCGTCTACGTA
CCCGAGCCGATGACTTACTGGCGGGTGCTGGGGGCTTCCGAGACAATCGCGAACATCTACACCACACAAC
ACCGCCTCGACCAGGGTGAGATATCGGCCGGGGACGCGGCGGTGGTAATGACAAGCGCCCAGATAACAAT
GGGCATGCCTTATGCCGTGACCGACGCCGTTCTGGCTCCTCATATCGGGGGGGAGGCTGGGAGCTCACAT
GCCCCGCCCCCGGCCCTCACCCTCATCTTCGACCGCCATCCCATCGCCGCCCTCCTGTGCTACCCGGCCG
CGCGGTACCTTATGGGCAGCATGACCCCCCAGGCCGTGCTGGCGTTCGTGGCCCTCATCCCGCCGACCTT
GCCCGGCACCAACATCGTGCTTGGGGCCCTTCCGGAGGACAGACACATCGACCGCCTGGCCAAACGCCAG
CGCCCCGGCGAGCGGCTGGACCTGGCTATGCTGGCTGCGATTCGCCGCGTTTACGGGCTACTTGCCAATA
CGGTGCGGTATCTGCAGTGCGGCGGGTCGTGGCGGGAGGACTGGGGACAGCTTTCGGGGACGGCCGTGCC
GCCCCAGGGTGCCGAGCCCCAGAGCAACGCGGGCCCACGACCCCATATCGGGGACACGTTATTTACCCTG
TTTCGGGCCCCCGAGTTGCTGGCCCCCAACGGCGACCTGTATAACGTGTTTGCCTGGGCCTTGGACGTCT
TGGCCAAACGCCTCCGTTCCATGCACGTCTTTATCCTGGATTACGACCAATCGCCCGCCGGCTGCCGGGA
CGCCCTGCTGCAACTTACCTCCGGGATGGTCCAGACCCACGTCACCACCCCCGGCTCCATACCGACGATA
TGCGACCTGGCGCGCACGTTTGCCCGGGAGATGGGGGAGGCTAACTGAAGCTTCCCGGGGGTACCGAATT
CGTCGACAGATCTAACTTGTTTATTGCAGCTTATAATGGTTACAAATAAAGCAATAGCATCACAAATTTC
ACAAATAAAGCATTTTTTTCACTGCATTCTAGTTGTGGTTTGTCCAAACTCATCAATGTATCTTATCATG
TCTGGATCATCAAGCTTAGGATCCGGAACCCTTAATATAACTTCGTATAATGTATGCTATACGAAGTTAT
TAGGTCCCTCGAAGAGGTTCACTGGCGCGTTGGATCCCCGGGTACCGAGTTGGGAGCTCACGGGGACAGC
CCCCCCCCAAAGCCCCCAGGGATGTAATTACGTCCCTCCCCCGCTAGGGGGCAGCAGCGAGCCGCCCGGG
GCTCCGCTCCGGTCCGGCGCTCCCCCCGCATCCCCGAGCCGGCAGCGTGCGGGGACAGCCCGGGCACGGG
GAAGGTGGCACGGGATCGCTTTCCTCTGAACGCTTCTCGCTGCTCTTTGAGCCTGCAGACACCTGGGGGG
ATACGGGGAAAAAG
Features (pLannotate 1.2.2; 23 found; start..end, strand, type, name):
    648..666     -  promoter       T7 promoter: promoter for bacteriophage T7 RNA polymerase
    669..816     +  CDS            lacZα (fragment): LacZα fragment of β-galactosidase; lacZ fragment
    826..1129    +  CDS            ccdB (fragment): CcdB, a bacterial toxin that poisons DNA gyrase; ccdB; Plasmids containing the ccdB gene cannot be propagated in standard E. coli strains.
   1177..1446    +  CDS            tnpA (fragment): TN5P_ECOLX - Also known as tnp. Experimental evidence at protein level: Swiss-Prot protein existence level 1. Mediates transposition of transposon Tn5 by a 'cut and paste' mechanism. First, the monomeric transposase binds the 19 bp inverted DNA repeats flanking the transposon. Then, dimerization of the DNA- bound transposase creates a synaptic DNA complex. After nicking of the first DNA strand, excision of the transposon proceeds through a series of intermediates. The transposase then mediates the insertion of the transposon at a new site by strand transfer. The activity of the wild- type tran
   1478..2272    +  CDS            NeoR/KanR: aminoglycoside phosphotransferase from Tn5; aph(3')-II (or nptII); confers resistance to neomycin, kanamycin, and G418 (Geneticin®)
   2293..2343    -  misc_feature   bom (fragment): basis of mobility region from pBR322
   2370..2429    +  promoter       AmpR promoter (fragment): bla
   2522..3382    -  CDS            AmpR: β-lactamase; bla; confers resistance to ampicillin, carbenicillin, and related antibiotics
   3383..3435    -  promoter       AmpR promoter (fragment): bla
   3506..4094    +  rep_origin     ori: high-copy-number ColE1/pMB1/pBR322/pUC origin of replication
   4277..4369    +  CDS            lacI (fragment): lac repressor; lacI; The lac repressor binds to the lac operator to inhibit transcription in E. coli. This inhibition can be relieved by adding lactose or isopropyl-β-D-thiogalactopyranoside (IPTG).
   4382..4403    +  protein_bind   CAP binding site: CAP binding activates transcription in the presence of cAMP. E. coli catabolite activator protein
   4418..4448    +  promoter       lac promoter: promoter for the E. coli lac operon
   4456..4472    +  protein_bind   lac operator: The lac repressor binds to the lac operator to inhibit transcription in E. coli. This inhibition can be relieved by adding lactose or isopropyl-β-D-thiogalactopyranoside (IPTG). lac repressor encoded by lacI
   4517..4535    +  promoter       T3 promoter: promoter for bacteriophage T3 RNA polymerase
   4942..4975    -  protein_bind   loxP: Cre-mediated recombination occurs in the 8-bp core sequence (GCATACAT). Cre recombinase
   5125..5504    +  enhancer       CMV enhancer: human cytomegalovirus immediate early enhancer
   5505..5708    +  promoter       CMV promoter: human cytomegalovirus (CMV) immediate early promoter
   5813..6783    +  CDS            HygR (fragment): aminoglycoside phosphotransferase from E. coli; aph(4)-Ia; confers resistance to hygromycin
   6784..7888    +  CDS            HSV TK (fragment): herpes simplex virus thymidine kinase confers sensitivity to nucleoside analogs such as acyclovir or ganciclovir
   7924..8058    +  polyA_signal   SV40 poly(A) signal: SV40 polyadenylation signal
   8087..8120    -  protein_bind   loxP: Cre-mediated recombination occurs in the 8-bp core sequence (GCATACAT). Cre recombinase
   8152..8169    -  misc_feature   MCS (fragment): pUC18/19 multiple cloning site
