>Addgene plasmid #175779 | pAC150-RFP-EGFP-LGALS3 R186S | addgene full sequence | sequence record 358081 | Addgene NGS Result
CCGGGCACGGGGAAGGTGGCACGGGATCGCTTTCCTCTGAACGCTTCTCGCTGCTCTTTGAGCCTGCAGA
CACCTGGGGGGATACGGGGAAAAAGCTTTAGGCTGAAAGAGAGATTTAGAATGACAGAACTCGATTTCAT
TGCAGACTGGCGCGCCCGTGAGGCTCCGGTGCCCGTCAGTGGGCAGAGCGCACATCGCCCACAGTCCCCG
AGAAGTTGGGGGGAGGGGTCGGCAATTGAACCGGTGCCTAGAGAAGGTGGCGCGGGGTAAACTGGGAAAG
TGATGTCGTGTACTGGCTCCGCCTTTTTCCCGAGGGTGGGGGAGAACCGTATATAAGTGCAGTAGTCGCC
GTGAACGTTCTTTTTCGCAACGGGTTTGCCGCCAGAACACAGGTAAGTGCCGTGTGTGGTTCCCGCGGGC
CTGGCCTCTTTACGGGTTATGGCCCTTGCGTGCCTTGAATTACTTCCACCTGGCTGCAGTACGTGATTCT
TGATCCCGAGCTTCGGGTTGGAAGTGGGTGGGAGAGTTCGAGGCCTTGCGCTTAAGGAGCCCCTTCGCCT
CGTGCTTGAGTTGAGGCCTGGCCTGGGCGCTGGGGCCGCCGCGTGCGAATCTGGTGGCACCTTCGCGCCT
GTCTCGCTGCTTTCGATAAGTCTCTAGCCATTTAAAATTTTTGATGACCTGCTGCGACGCTTTTTTTCTG
GCAAGATAGTCTTGTAAATGCGGGCCAAGATCTGCACACTGGTATTTCGGTTTTTGGGGCCGCGGGCGGC
GACGGGGCCCGTGCGTCCCAGCGCACATGTTCGGCGAGGCGGGGCCTGCGAGCGCGGCCACCGAGAATCG
GACGGGGGTAGTCTCAAGCTGGCCGGCCTGCTCTGGTGCCTGGCCTCGCGCCGCCGTGTATCGCCCCGCC
CTGGGCGGCAAGGCTGGCCCGGTCGGCACCAGTTGCGTGAGCGGAAAGATGGCCGCTTCCCGGCCCTGCT
GCAGGGAGCTCAAAATGGAGGACGCGGCGCTCGGGAGAGCGGGCGGGTGAGTCACCCACACAAAGGAAAA
GGGCCTTTCCGTCCTCAGCCGTCGCTTCATGTGACTCCACGGAGTACCGGGCGCCGTCCAGGCACCTCGA
TTAGTTCTCGAGCTTTTGGAGTACGTCGTCTTTAGGTTGGGGGGAGGGGTTTTATGCGATGGAGTTTCCC
CACACTGAGTGGGTGGAGACTGAAGTTAGGCCAGCTTGGCACTTGATGTAATTCTCCTTGGAATTTGCCC
TTTTTGAGTTTGGATCTTGGTTCATTCTCAAGCCTCAGACAGTGGTTCAAAGTTTTTTTCTTCCATTTCA
GGTGTCGTGAAGAAGCTTGGTACCGAGCTCGGATCCACTAGTCCAGTGTGGTGGAATTCTGCAGATATCA
ACAAGTTTGTACAAAAAAGTTGGCATGGCCTCCTCCGAGGACGTCATCAAGGAGTTCATGCGCTTCAAGG
TGCGCATGGAGGGCTCCGTGAACGGCCACGAGTTCGAGATCGAGGGCGAGGGCGAGGGCCGCCCCTACGA
GGGCACCCAGACCGCCAAGCTGAAGGTGACCAAGGGCGGCCCCCTGCCCTTCGCCTGGGACATCCTGTCC
CCTCAGTTCCAGTACGGCTCCAAGGCCTACGTGAAGCACCCCGCCGACATCCCCGACTACTTGAAGCTGT
CCTTCCCCGAGGGCTTCAAGTGGGAGCGCGTGATGAACTTCGAGGACGGCGGCGTGGTGACCGTGACCCA
GGACTCCTCCCTGCAGGACGGCGAGTTCATCTACAAGGTGAAGCTGCGCGGCACCAACTTCCCCTCCGAC
GGCCCCGTAATGCAGAAGAAGACCATGGGCTGGGAGGCCTCCACCGAGCGGATGTACCCCGAGGACGGCG
CCCTGAAGGGCGAGATCAAGATGAGGCTGAAGCTGAAGGACGGCGGCCACTACGACGCCGAGGTCAAGAC
CACCTACATGGCCAAGAAGCCCGTGCAGCTGCCCGGCGCCTACAAGACCGACATCAAGCTGGACATCACC
TCCCACAACGAGGACTACACCATCGTGGAACAGTACGAGCGCGCCGAGGGCCGCCACTCCACCGGCGCCG
GTGGACCGGTCGCCACCATGGTGAGCAAGGGCGAGGAGCTGTTCACCGGGGTGGTGCCCATCCTGGTCGA
GCTGGACGGCGACGTAAACGGCCACAAGTTCAGCGTGTCCGGCGAGGGCGAGGGCGATGCCACCTACGGC
AAGCTGACCCTGAAGTTCATCTGCACCACCGGCAAGCTGCCCGTGCCCTGGCCCACCCTCGTGACCACCC
TGACCTACGGCGTGCAGTGCTTCAGCCGCTACCCCGACCACATGAAGCAGCACGACTTCTTCAAGTCCGC
CATGCCCGAAGGCTACGTCCAGGAGCGCACCATCTTCTTCAAGGACGACGGCAACTACAAGACCCGCGCC
GAGGTGAAGTTCGAGGGCGACACCCTGGTGAACCGCATCGAGCTGAAGGGCATCGACTTCAAGGAGGACG
GCAACATCCTGGGGCACAAGCTGGAGTACAACTACAACAGCCACAACGTCTATATCATGGCCGACAAGCA
GAAGAACGGCATCAAGGTGAACTTCAAGATCCGCCACAACATCGAGGACGGCAGCGTGCAGCTCGCCGAC
CACTACCAGCAGAACACCCCCATCGGCGACGGCCCCGTGCTGCTGCCCGACAACCACTACCTGAGCACCC
AGTCCGCCCTGAGCAAAGACCCCAACGAGAAGCGCGATCACATGGTCCTGCTGGAGTTCGTGACCGCCGC
CGGGATCACTCTCGGCATGGACGAGCTGTACAAGTCCGGACTCAGATCTATGGCAGACAATTTTTCGCTC
CATGATGCGTTATCTGGGTCTGGAAACCCAAACCCTCAAGGATGGCCTGGCGCATGGGGGAACCAGCCTG
CTGGGGCAGGGGGCTACCCAGGGGCTTCCTATCCTGGGGCCTACCCCGGGCAGGCACCCCCAGGGGCTTA
TCCTGGACAGGCACCTCCAGGCGCCTACCATGGAGCACCTGGAGCTTATCCCGGAGCACCTGCACCTGGA
GTCTACCCAGGGCCACCCAGCGGCCCTGGGGCCTACCCATCTTCTGGACAGCCAAGTGCCCCCGGAGCCT
ACCCTGCCACTGGCCCCTATGGCGCCCCTGCTGGGCCACTGATTGTGCCTTATAACCTGCCTTTGCCTGG
GGGAGTGGTGCCTCGCATGCTGATAACAATTCTGGGCACGGTGAAGCCCAATGCAAACAGAATTGCTTTA
GATTTCCAAAGAGGGAATGATGTTGCCTTCCACTTTAACCCACGCTTCAATGAGAACAACAGGAGAGTCA
TTGTTTGCAATACAAAGCTGGATAATAACTGGGGAAGGGAAGAAAGTCAGTCGGTTTTCCCATTTGAAAG
TGGGAAACCATTCAAAATACAAGTACTGGTTGAACCTGACCACTTCAAGGTTGCAGTGAATGATGCTCAC
TTGTTGCAGTACAATCATCGGGTTAAAAAACTCAATGAAATCAGCAAACTGGGAATTTCTGGTGACATAG
ACCTCACCAGTGCTTCATATACCATGATACCAACTTTCTTGTACAAAGTGGTTGATATCCAGCACAGTGG
CGGCCGCTCGAGTCTAGAGGGCCCGCGGTTCGAAGGTAAGCCTATCCCTAACCCTCTCCTCGGTCTCGAT
TCTACGCGTACCGGTTAGGGGCCCGTTTAAACCCGCTGATCAGCCTCGACTGTGCCTTCTAGTTGCCAGC
CATCTGTTGTTTGCCCCTCCCCCGTGCCTTCCTTGACCCTGGAAGGTGCCACTCCCACTGTCCTTTCCTA
ATAAAATGAGGAAATTGCATCGCATTGTCTGAGTAGGTGTCATTCTATTCTGGGGGGTGGGGTGGGGCAG
GACAGCAAGGGGGAGGATTGGGAAGACAATAGCAGGCATGCTGGGGATGCGGTGGGCTCTATGGCGGCGC
GCCTGGATCCCCGGGTACCGAGTTGGGAGCTCACGGGGACAGCCCCCCCCCAAAGCCCCCAGGGATGTAA
TTACGTCCCTCCCCCGCTAGGGGGCAGCAGCGAGCCGCCCGGGGCTCCGCTCCGGTCCGGCGCTCCCCCC
GCATCCCCGAGCCGGCAGCGTGCGGGGACAGCCCGGGCACGGGGAAGGTGGCACGGGATCGCTTTCCTCT
GAACGCTTCTCGCTGCTCTTTGAGCCTGCAGACACCTGGGGGGATACGGGGAAAAAGCTTTAGGCTGAAA
GAGAGATTTAGAATGACAGAACTCGATTTCATTGCAGACTGGCCGGCCACTAGTACGCGCCGGCTCGACA
TACTAGTTAAAAGTTTTGTTACTTTATAGAAGAAATTTTGAGTTTTTGTTTTTTTTTAATAAATAAATAA
ACATAAATAAATTGTTTGTTGAATTTATTATTAGTATGTAAGTGTAAATATAATAAAACTTAATATCTAT
TCAAATTAATAAATAAACCTCGATATACAGACCGATAAAACACATGCGTCAATTTTACGCATGATTATCT
TTAACGTACGTCACAATATGATTATCTTTCTAGGGTTAAAAGGGCGAATTCGCGGCCGCTAAATTCAATT
CGCCCTATAGTGAGTCGTATTACAATTCACTGGCCGTCGTTTTACAACGTCGTGACTGGGAAAACCCTGG
CGTTACCCAACTTAATCGCCTTGCAGCACATCCCCCTTTCGCCAGCTGGCGTAATAGCGAAGAGGCCCGC
ACCGATCGCCCTTCCCAACAGTTGCGCAGCCTATACGTACGGCAGTTTAAGGTTTACACCTATAAAAGAG
AGAGCCGTTATCGTCTGTTTGTGGATGTACAGAGTGATATTATTGACACGCCGGGGCGACGGATGGTGAT
CCCCCTGGCCAGTGCACGTCTGCTGTCAGATAAAGTCTCCCGTGAACTTTACCCGGTGGTGCATATCGGG
GATGAAAGCTGGCGCATGATGACCACCGATATGGCCAGTGTGCCGGTCTCCGTTATCGGGGAAGAAGTGG
CTGATCTCAGCCACCGCGAAAATGACATCAAAAACGCCATTAACCTGATGTTCTGGGGAATATAAATGTC
AGGCATGAGATTATCAAAAAGGATCTTCACCTAGATCCTTTTCACGTAGAAAGCCAGTCCGCAGAAACGG
TGCTGACCCCGGATGAATGTCAGCTACTGGGCTATCTGGACAAGGGAAAACGCAAGCGCAAAGAGAAAGC
AGGTAGCTTGCAGTGGGCTTACATGGCGATAGCTAGACTGGGCGGTTTTATGGACAGCAAGCGAACCGGA
ATTGCCAGCTGGGGCGCCCTCTGGTAAGGTTGGGAAGCCCTGCAAAGTAAACTGGATGGCTTTCTTGCCG
CCAAGGATCTGATGGCGCAGGGGATCAAGCTCTGATCAAGAGACAGGATGAGGATCGTTTCGCATGATTG
AACAAGATGGATTGCACGCAGGTTCTCCGGCCGCTTGGGTGGAGAGGCTATTCGGCTATGACTGGGCACA
ACAGACAATCGGCTGCTCTGATGCCGCCGTGTTCCGGCTGTCAGCGCAGGGGCGCCCGGTTCTTTTTGTC
AAGACCGACCTGTCCGGTGCCCTGAATGAACTGCAAGACGAGGCAGCGCGGCTATCGTGGCTGGCCACGA
CGGGCGTTCCTTGCGCAGCTGTGCTCGACGTTGTCACTGAAGCGGGAAGGGACTGGCTGCTATTGGGCGA
AGTGCCGGGGCAGGATCTCCTGTCATCTCACCTTGCTCCTGCCGAGAAAGTATCCATCATGGCTGATGCA
ATGCGGCGGCTGCATACGCTTGATCCGGCTACCTGCCCATTCGACCACCAAGCGAAACATCGCATCGAGC
GAGCACGTACTCGGATGGAAGCCGGTCTTGTCGATCAGGATGATCTGGACGAAGAGCATCAGGGGCTCGC
GCCAGCCGAACTGTTCGCCAGGCTCAAGGCGAGCATGCCCGACGGCGAGGATCTCGTCGTGACCCATGGC
GATGCCTGCTTGCCGAATATCATGGTGGAAAATGGCCGCTTTTCTGGATTCATCGACTGTGGCCGGCTGG
GTGTGGCGGACCGCTATCAGGACATAGCGTTGGCTACCCGTGATATTGCTGAAGAGCTTGGCGGCGAATG
GGCTGACCGCTTCCTCGTGCTTTACGGTATCGCCGCTCCCGATTCGCAGCGCATCGCCTTCTATCGCCTT
CTTGACGAGTTCTTCTGAATTATTAACGCTTACAATTTCCTGATGCGGTATTTTCTCCTTACGCATCTGT
GCGGTATTTCACACCGCATCAGGTGGCACTTTTCGGGGAAATGTGCGCGGAACCCCTATTTGTTTATTTT
TCTAAATACATTCAAATATGTATCCGCTCATGAGATTATCAAAAAGGATCTTCACCTAGATCCTTTTAAA
TTAAAAATGAAGTTTTAAATCAATCTAAAGTATATATGAGTAAACTTGGTCTGACAGTTACCAATGCTTA
ATCAGTGAGGCACCTATCTCAGCGATCTGTCTATTTCGTTCATCCATAGTTGCCTGACTCCCCGTCGTGT
AGATAACTACGATACGGGAGGGCTTACCATCTGGCCCCAGTGCTGCAATGATACCGCGAGACCCACGCTC
ACCGGCTCCAGATTTATCAGCAATAAACCAGCCAGCCGGAAGGGCCGAGCGCAGAAGTGGTCCTGCAACT
TTATCCGCCTCCATCCAGTCTATTAATTGTTGCCGGGAAGCTAGAGTAAGTAGTTCGCCAGTTAATAGTT
TGCGCAACGTTGTTGCCATTGCTACAGGCATCGTGGTGTCACGCTCGTCGTTTGGTATGGCTTCATTCAG
CTCCGGTTCCCAACGATCAAGGCGAGTTACATGATCCCCCATGTTGTGCAAAAAAGCGGTTAGCTCCTTC
GGTCCTCCGATCGTTGTCAGAAGTAAGTTGGCCGCAGTGTTATCACTCATGGTTATGGCAGCACTGCATA
ATTCTCTTACTGTCATGCCATCCGTAAGATGCTTTTCTGTGACTGGTGAGTACTCAACCAAGTCATTCTG
AGAATAGTGTATGCGGCGACCGAGTTGCTCTTGCCCGGCGTCAATACGGGATAATACCGCGCCACATAGC
AGAACTTTAAAAGTGCTCATCATTGGAAAACGTTCTTCGGGGCGAAAACTCTCAAGGATCTTACCGCTGT
TGAGATCCAGTTCGATGTAACCCACTCGTGCACCCAACTGATCTTCAGCATCTTTTACTTTCACCAGCGT
TTCTGGGTGAGCAAAAACAGGAAGGCAAAATGCCGCAAAAAAGGGAATAAGGGCGACACGGAAATGTTGA
ATACTCATACTCTTCCTTTTTCAATATTATTGAAGCATTTATCAGGGTTATTGTCTCATGACCAAAATCC
CTTAACGTGAGTTTTCGTTCCACTGAGCGTCAGACCCCGTAGAAAAGATCAAAGGATCTTCTTGAGATCC
TTTTTTTCTGCGCGTAATCTGCTGCTTGCAAACAAAAAAACCACCGCTACCAGCGGTGGTTTGTTTGCCG
GATCAAGAGCTACCAACTCTTTTTCCGAAGGTAACTGGCTTCAGCAGAGCGCAGATACCAAATACTGTTC
TTCTAGTGTAGCCGTAGTTAGGCCACCACTTCAAGAACTCTGTAGCACCGCCTACATACCTCGCTCTGCT
AATCCTGTTACCAGTGGCTGCTGCCAGTGGCGATAAGTCGTGTCTTACCGGGTTGGACTCAAGACGATAG
TTACCGGATAAGGCGCAGCGGTCGGGCTGAACGGGGGGTTCGTGCACACAGCCCAGCTTGGAGCGAACGA
CCTACACCGAACTGAGATACCTACAGCGTGAGCTATGAGAAAGCGCCACGCTTCCCGAAGGGAGAAAGGC
GGACAGGTATCCGGTAAGCGGCAGGGTCGGAACAGGAGAGCGCACGAGGGAGCTTCCAGGGGGAAACGCC
TGGTATCTTTATAGTCCTGTCGGGTTTCGCCACCTCTGACTTGAGCGTCGATTTTTGTGATGCTCGTCAG
GGGGGCGGAGCCTATGGAAAAACGCCAGCAACGCGGCCTTTTTACGGTTCCTGGCCTTTTGCTGGCCTTT
TGCTCACATGTTCTTTCCTGCGTTATCCCCTGATTCTGTGGATAACCGTATTACCGCCTTTGAGTGAGCT
GATACCGCTCGCCGCAGCCGAACGACCGAGCGCAGCGAGTCAGTGAGCGAGGAAGCGGAAGAGCGCCCAA
TACGCAAACCGCCTCTCCCCGCGCGTTGGCCGATTCATTAATGCAGCTGGCACGACAGGTTTCCCGACTG
GAAAGCGGGCAGTGAGCGCAACGCAATTAATGTGAGTTAGCTCACTCATTAGGCACCCCAGGCTTTACAC
TTTATGCTTCCGGCTCGTATGTTGTGTGGAATTGTGAGCGGATAACAATTTCACACAGGAAACAGCTATG
ACCATGATTACGCCAAGCTCAGAATTAACCCTCACTAAAGGGACTAGTCCTGCAGGTTTAAACGAATTCG
CCCTTTTAACCCTAGAAAGATAGTCTGCGTAAAATTGACGCATGCATTCTTGAAATATTGCTCTCTCTTT
CTAAATAGCGCGAATCCGTCGCTGTGCATTTAGGACATCTCAGTCGCCGCTTGGAGCTCCCGTGAGGCGT
GCTTGTCAATGCGGTAAGTGTCACTGATTTTGAACTATAACGACCGCGTGAGTCAAAATGACGCATGATT
ATCTTTTACGTGACTTTTAAGATTTAACTCATACGATAATTATATTGTTATTTCATGTTCTACTTACGTG
ATAACTTATTATATATATATTTTCTTGTTATAGATATCAACTAGAATGCTAGACCTTTCGTCTTCAAGAA
TTCCGATCATATTCAATAACCCTTAATATAACTTCGTATAATGTATGCTATACGAAGTTATTAGGTCTGA
AGAGGAGTTTACGTCCAGCCAAGCTTAGGATCCCGGGTACCGATGGCCGGGCCTCGAGGAGCTTGGCCCA
TTGCATACGTTGTATCCATATCATAATATGTACATTTATATTGGCTCATGTCCAACATTACCGCCATGTT
GACATTGATTATTGACTAGTTATTAATAGTAATCAATTACGGGGTCATTAGTTCATAGCCCATATATGGA
GTTCCGCGTTACATAACTTACGGTAAATGGCCCGCCTGGCTGACCGCCCAACGACCCCCGCCCATTGACG
TCAATAATGACGTATGTTCCCATAGTAACGCCAATAGGGACTTTCCATTGACGTCAATGGGTGGAGTATT
TACGGTAAACTGCCCACTTGGCAGTACATCAAGTGTATCATATGCCAAGTACGCCCCCTATTGACGTCAA
TGACGGTAAATGGCCCGCCTGGCATTATGCCCAGTACATGACCTTATGGGACTTTCCTACTTGGCAGTAC
ATCTACGTATTAGTCATCGCTATTACCATGGTGATGCGGTTTTGGCAGTACATCAATGGGCGTGGATAGC
GGTTTGACTCACGGGGATTTCCAAGTCTCCACCCCATTGACGTCAATGGGAGTTTGTTTTGGCACCAAAA
TCAACGGGACTTTCCAAAATGTCGTAACAACTCCGCCCCATTGACGCAAATGGGCGGTAGGCGTGTACGG
TGGGAGGTCTATATAAGCAGAGCTCGTTTAGTGAACCGTCAGATCGCCTGGAGACGCCATCCACGCTGTT
TTGACCTCCATAGAAGACACCGGGACCGATCCAGCCTCCCCGGCTAGCCGCCGCCACCATGAAAAAGCCT
GAACTCACCGCGACGTCTGTCGAGAAGTTTCTGATCGAAAAGTTCGACAGCGTCTCCGACCTGATGCAGC
TCTCGGAGGGCGAAGAATCTCGTGCTTTCAGCTTCGATGTAGGAGGGCGTGGATATGTCCTGCGGGTAAA
TAGCTGCGCCGATGGTTTCTACAAAGATCGTTATGTTTATCGGCACTTTGCATCGGCCGCGCTCCCGATT
CCGGAAGTGCTTGACATTGGGGAATTCAGCGAGAGCCTGACCTATTGCATCTCCCGCCGTGCACAGGGTG
TCACGTTGCAAGACCTGCCTGAAACCGAACTGCCCGCTGTTCTGCAGCCGGTCGCGGAGGCCATGGATGC
GATCGCTGCGGCCGATCTTAGCCAGACGAGCGGGTTCGGCCCATTCGGACCGCAAGGAATCGGTCAATAC
ACTACATGGCGTGATTTCATATGCGCGATTGCTGATCCCCATGTGTATCACTGGCAAACTGTGATGGACG
ACACCGTCAGTGCGTCCGTCGCGCAGGCTCTCGATGAGCTGATGCTTTGGGCCGAGGACTGCCCCGAAGT
CCGGCACCTCGTGCACGCGGATTTCGGCTCCAACAATGTCCTGACGGACAATGGCCGCATAACAGCGGTC
ATTGACTGGAGCGAGGCGATGTTCGGGGATTCCCAATACGAGGTCGCCAACATCTTCTTCTGGAGGCCGT
GGTTGGCTTGTATGGAGCAGCAGACGCGCTACTTCGAGCGGAGGCATCCGGAGCTTGCAGGATCGCCGCG
GCTCCGGGCGTATATGCTCCGCATTGGTCTTGACCAACTCTATCAGAGCTTGGTTGACGGCAATTTCGAT
GATGCAGCTTGGGCGCAGGGTCGATGCGACGCAATCGTCCGATCCGGAGCCGGGACTGTCGGGCGTACAC
AAATCGCCCGCAGAAGCGCGGCCGTCTGGACCGATGGCTGTGTAGAAGTCGCGTCTGCGTTCGACCAGGC
TGCGCGTTCTCGCGGCCATAGCAACCGACGTACGGCGTTGCGCCCTCGCCGGCAGCAAGAAGCCACGGAA
GTCCGCCCGGAGCAGAAAATGCCCACGCTACTGCGGGTTTATATAGACGGTCCCCACGGGATGGGGAAAA
CCACCACCACGCAACTGCTGGTGGCCCTGGGTTCGCGCGACGATATCGTCTACGTACCCGAGCCGATGAC
TTACTGGCGGGTGCTGGGGGCTTCCGAGACAATCGCGAACATCTACACCACACAACACCGCCTCGACCAG
GGTGAGATATCGGCCGGGGACGCGGCGGTGGTAATGACAAGCGCCCAGATAACAATGGGCATGCCTTATG
CCGTGACCGACGCCGTTCTGGCTCCTCATATCGGGGGGGAGGCTGGGAGCTCACATGCCCCGCCCCCGGC
CCTCACCCTCATCTTCGACCGCCATCCCATCGCCGCCCTCCTGTGCTACCCGGCCGCGCGGTACCTTATG
GGCAGCATGACCCCCCAGGCCGTGCTGGCGTTCGTGGCCCTCATCCCGCCGACCTTGCCCGGCACCAACA
TCGTGCTTGGGGCCCTTCCGGAGGACAGACACATCGACCGCCTGGCCAAACGCCAGCGCCCCGGCGAGCG
GCTGGACCTGGCTATGCTGGCTGCGATTCGCCGCGTTTACGGGCTACTTGCCAATACGGTGCGGTATCTG
CAGTGCGGCGGGTCGTGGCGGGAGGACTGGGGACAGCTTTCGGGGACGGCCGTGCCGCCCCAGGGTGCCG
AGCCCCAGAGCAACGCGGGCCCACGACCCCATATCGGGGACACGTTATTTACCCTGTTTCGGGCCCCCGA
GTTGCTGGCCCCCAACGGCGACCTGTATAACGTGTTTGCCTGGGCCTTGGACGTCTTGGCCAAACGCCTC
CGTTCCATGCACGTCTTTATCCTGGATTACGACCAATCGCCCGCCGGCTGCCGGGACGCCCTGCTGCAAC
TTACCTCCGGGATGGTCCAGACCCACGTCACCACCCCCGGCTCCATACCGACGATATGCGACCTGGCGCG
CACGTTTGCCCGGGAGATGGGGGAGGCTAACTGAAGCTTCCCGGGGGTACCGAATTCGTCGACAGATCTA
ACTTGTTTATTGCAGCTTATAATGGTTACAAATAAAGCAATAGCATCACAAATTTCACAAATAAAGCATT
TTTTTCACTGCATTCTAGTTGTGGTTTGTCCAAACTCATCAATGTATCTTATCATGTCTGGATCATCAAG
CTTAGGATCCGGAACCCTTAATATAACTTCGTATAATGTATGCTATACGAAGTTATTAGGTCCCTCGAAG
AGGTTCACTGGCGCGTTGGATCCCCGGGTACCGAGTTGGGAGCTCACGGGGACAGCCCCCCCCCAAAGCC
CCCAGGGATGTAATTACGTCCCTCCCCCGCTAGGGGGCAGCAGCGAGCCGCCCGGGGCTCCGCTCCGGTC
CGGCGCTCCCCCCGCATCCCCGAGCCGGCAGCGTGCGGGGACAGCCCGGGCACGGGGAAGGTGGCACGGG
ATCGCTTTCCTCTGAACGCTTCTCGCTGCTCTTTGAGCCTGCAGACACCTGGGGGGATACGGGGAAAAAG
CTTTAGGCTGAAAGAGAGATTTAGAATGACAGTCTAGTGGGAGCTCACGGGGACAGCCCCCCCCCAAAGC
CCCCAGGGATGTAATTACGTCCCTCCCCCGCTAGGGGGCAGCAGCGAGCCGCCCGGGGCTCCGCTCCGGT
CCGGCGCTCCCCCCGCATCCCCGAGCCGGCAGCGTGCGGGGACAGC
Features (pLannotate 1.2.2; 32 found; start..end, strand, type, name):
    162..1340    +  promoter       EF-1α promoter: strong constitutive promoter for human elongation factor EF-1α
   1402..1419    +  protein_bind   attB1 (fragment): mutant version of attB; core recombination site for the Gateway® BP reaction BP Clonase™
   1425..2099    +  CDS            mRFP1: mRFP1 is a basic (constitutively fluorescent) red fluorescent protein published in 2002, derived from Discosoma sp.. It is reported to be a somewhat slowly-maturing monomer with low acid sensitivity.
   2118..2834    +  CDS            EGFP: EGFP is a basic (constitutively fluorescent) green fluorescent protein published in 1996, derived from Aequorea victoria. It is reported to be a rapidly-maturing weak dimer with moderate acid sensitivity.
   2850..3599    +  CDS            LGALS3: LEG3_HUMAN - Also known as MAC2. Experimental evidence at protein level: Swiss-Prot protein existence level 1. Galactose-specific lectin which binds IgE. May mediate with the alpha-3, beta-1 integrin the stimulation by CSPG4 of endothelial cells migration. Together with DMBT1, required for terminal differentiation of columnar epithelial cells during early embryogenesis (By similarity). In the nucleus: acts as a pre-mRNA splicing factor. Involved in acute inflammatory responses including neutrophil activation and adhesion, chemoattraction of monocytes macrophages, opsonization of apoptotic neut
   3604..3621    -  protein_bind   attB2 (fragment): mutant version of attB; core recombination site for the Gateway® BP reaction BP Clonase™
   3675..3716    +  CDS            V5 tag: epitope tag from simian virus 5
   3760..3984    +  polyA_signal   bGH poly(A) signal: bovine growth hormone polyadenylation signal
   3995..4012    -  misc_feature   MCS (fragment): pUC18/19 multiple cloning site
   4624..4642    -  promoter       T7 promoter: promoter for bacteriophage T7 RNA polymerase
   4645..4792    +  CDS            lacZα (fragment): LacZα fragment of β-galactosidase; lacZ fragment
   4802..5105    +  CDS            ccdB (fragment): CcdB, a bacterial toxin that poisons DNA gyrase; ccdB; Plasmids containing the ccdB gene cannot be propagated in standard E. coli strains.
   5153..5422    +  CDS            tnpA (fragment): TN5P_ECOLX - Also known as tnp. Experimental evidence at protein level: Swiss-Prot protein existence level 1. Mediates transposition of transposon Tn5 by a 'cut and paste' mechanism. First, the monomeric transposase binds the 19 bp inverted DNA repeats flanking the transposon. Then, dimerization of the DNA- bound transposase creates a synaptic DNA complex. After nicking of the first DNA strand, excision of the transposon proceeds through a series of intermediates. The transposase then mediates the insertion of the transposon at a new site by strand transfer. The activity of the wild- type tran
   5454..6248    +  CDS            NeoR/KanR: aminoglycoside phosphotransferase from Tn5; aph(3')-II (or nptII); confers resistance to neomycin, kanamycin, and G418 (Geneticin®)
   6269..6319    -  misc_feature   bom (fragment): basis of mobility region from pBR322
   6346..6405    +  promoter       AmpR promoter (fragment): bla
   6498..7358    -  CDS            AmpR: β-lactamase; bla; confers resistance to ampicillin, carbenicillin, and related antibiotics
   7359..7411    -  promoter       AmpR promoter (fragment): bla
   7482..8070    +  rep_origin     ori: high-copy-number ColE1/pMB1/pBR322/pUC origin of replication
   8253..8345    +  CDS            lacI (fragment): lac repressor; lacI; The lac repressor binds to the lac operator to inhibit transcription in E. coli. This inhibition can be relieved by adding lactose or isopropyl-β-D-thiogalactopyranoside (IPTG).
   8358..8379    +  protein_bind   CAP binding site: CAP binding activates transcription in the presence of cAMP. E. coli catabolite activator protein
   8394..8424    +  promoter       lac promoter: promoter for the E. coli lac operon
   8428..8450    +  protein_bind   lac operator (fragment): The lac repressor binds to the lac operator to inhibit transcription in E. coli. This inhibition can be relieved by adding lactose or isopropyl-β-D-thiogalactopyranoside (IPTG). lac repressor encoded by lacI
   8493..8511    +  promoter       T3 promoter: promoter for bacteriophage T3 RNA polymerase
   8918..8951    -  protein_bind   loxP: Cre-mediated recombination occurs in the 8-bp core sequence (GCATACAT). Cre recombinase
   9101..9480    +  enhancer       CMV enhancer: human cytomegalovirus immediate early enhancer
   9481..9684    +  promoter       CMV promoter: human cytomegalovirus (CMV) immediate early promoter
   9789..10759   +  CDS            HygR (fragment): aminoglycoside phosphotransferase from E. coli; aph(4)-Ia; confers resistance to hygromycin
  10760..11864   +  CDS            HSV TK (fragment): herpes simplex virus thymidine kinase confers sensitivity to nucleoside analogs such as acyclovir or ganciclovir
  11900..12034   +  polyA_signal   SV40 poly(A) signal: SV40 polyadenylation signal
  12063..12096   -  protein_bind   loxP: Cre-mediated recombination occurs in the 8-bp core sequence (GCATACAT). Cre recombinase
  12128..12145   -  misc_feature   MCS (fragment): pUC18/19 multiple cloning site
