[The description below was written by a language model from this plasmid's Addgene catalogue record and pLannotate feature annotations shown in this document.]
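Description:
pAC150-RFP-EGFP-LGALS3 R186S is a mammalian expression plasmid built on the pAC150 backbone, described in the catalogue as a PiggyBac vector for expressing a tandem fluorescent fusion of human galectin-3 (LGALS3) carrying the R186S substitution. It is propagated in E. coli through a high-copy ColE1/pUC-type origin with ampicillin selection (AmpR). A NeoR/KanR coding sequence and fragments of ccdB, lacZα and Tn5 transposase are also annotated in the backbone. The PiggyBac terminal repeats that would mediate transposase-driven genomic integration are not annotated in either feature table, so their positions cannot be confirmed from the record.

In the 12,576 nt sequence record, a human EF-1α promoter drives a Gateway-recombined cassette flanked by attB1 and attB2 remnants. It encodes mRFP1, then EGFP, then LGALS3, and is followed by a V5 tag sequence and a bGH polyadenylation signal. Whether the V5 tag is translated in frame with the fusion is not stated. A separate loxP-flanked cassette uses the CMV enhancer/promoter to express a hygromycin resistance–HSV thymidine kinase fusion with an SV40 poly(A). This allows positive selection of stable integrants with hygromycin, and negative selection with ganciclovir-type analogs after Cre-mediated excision of the marker.

A second, 8,414 nt sequence record under the same entry contains only the backbone and selection cassette and lacks the EF-1α–RFP-EGFP-LGALS3 unit, so it does not represent the full construct. Because mRFP1 is annotated as less acid-sensitive than EGFP, tandem reporters of this type are commonly used to follow delivery to acidic lysosomes. The associated publication concerns lysophagy of damaged lysosomes, but the functional effect of R186S is not stated.
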