Addgene plasmid #175779: pAC150-RFP-EGFP-LGALS3 R186S
Purpose: PiggyBac Vector expressing GFP-RFP-LGALS3 R186S
Depositing lab: Wade Harper. Depositing organization: Harvard Medical School. Publication: Quantitative proteomics reveals the selectivity of ubiquitin-binding autophagy receptors in the turnover of damaged lysosomes by lysophagy. Eapen VV, Swarup S, Hoyer MJ, Paulo JA, Harper JW. eLife. 2021 Sep 29;10. pii: 72328. doi: 10.7554/eLife.72328. PubMed 34585663.
Backbone
  Vector backbone: pAC150
  Vector type: Mammalian Expression
Growth in bacteria
  Bacterial resistance: Ampicillin, 100 μg/mL
  Growth temperature: 37°C
  Growth strain: DH5alpha
  Copy number: Unknown
Gene/Insert
  Gene/Insert name: LGALS3
  Species: H. sapiens (human)
  Mutation: R186S
  Entrez Gene: LGALS3 (a.k.a. CBP35, GAL3, GALBP, GALIG, L31, LGALS2, MAC2)
  Cloning method: Gateway Cloning
Terms and licenses: Academic/Nonprofit Terms; Industry Terms: Not Available to Industry
How to cite: pAC150-RFP-EGFP-LGALS3 R186S was a gift from Wade Harper (Addgene plasmid # 175779 ; http://n2t.net/addgene:175779 ; RRID:Addgene_175779)
